Addgene plasmid #166811: pcDNA 3.1 LIC 6A NLRP1-FLAG LL1193EE P1214R K1277E
Purpose: Mammalian cell expression vector for FLAG-tagged NLRP1. LL1193EE and P1214R mutations abolish DPP9 association, K1277E abolishes UPA-UPA contacts
Depositing lab: Hao Wu. Depositing organization: Boston Children's Hospital. Publication: DPP9 sequesters the C terminus of NLRP1 to repress inflammasome activation. Hollingsworth LR, Sharif H, Griswold AR, Fontana P, Mintseris J, Dagbay KB, Paulo JA, Gygi SP, Bachovchin DA, Wu H. Nature. 2021 Mar 17. pii: 10.1038/s41586-021-03350-4. doi: 10.1038/s41586-021-03350-4. PubMed 33731932.
Backbone
  Vector backbone: pcDNA3.1 LIC 6A
  Vector type: Mammalian Expression
Growth in bacteria
  Bacterial resistance: Ampicillin, 100 μg/mL
  Growth temperature: 37°C
  Growth strain: DH5alpha
  Copy number: High Copy
Gene/Insert
  Gene/Insert name: NLRP1
  Species: H. sapiens (human)
  Mutation: LL1193EE, P1214R, K1277E
  Entrez Gene: NLRP1 (a.k.a. AIADK, CARD7, CIDED, CLR17.1, DEFCAP, DEFCAP-L/S, JRRP, MSPC, NAC, NALP1, PP1044, SLEV1, VAMAS1)
  Promoter: CMV
  Tag / fusion protein: FLAG (C terminal on insert)
  Cloning method: Ligation Independent Cloning
  Sequencing primers: 5′ CMV F; 3′ BGHR
Terms and licenses: Academic/Nonprofit Terms; Industry Terms: Not Available to Industry
Depositor comments: Mammalian cell expression vector for FLAG-tagged NLRP1. LL1193EE and P1214R mutations abolish DPP9 association, K1277E abolishes UPA-UPA contacts Please note: Plasmid contains a H763N mutation in NLRP1. This mutation is not known to affect plasmid function.
How to cite: pcDNA 3.1 LIC 6A NLRP1-FLAG LL1193EE P1214R K1277E was a gift from Hao Wu (Addgene plasmid # 166811 ; http://n2t.net/addgene:166811 ; RRID:Addgene_166811)
