[The description below was written by a language model from this plasmid's Addgene catalogue record and pLannotate feature annotations shown in this document.]
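Description:
pcDNA 3.1 LIC 6A NLRP1-FLAG LL1193EE P1214R K1277E is a mammalian expression plasmid of about 9.9 kb, built on the ligation-independent-cloning pcDNA3.1 LIC 6A backbone. It is propagated in E. coli from a high-copy ColE1/pUC-type origin under ampicillin selection (AmpR with its own bla promoter). An f1 origin is also present. For selection in mammalian cells, the backbone carries a neomycin phosphotransferase cassette driven by the SV40 enhancer/early promoter and terminated by an SV40 poly(A) signal. The annotation also picks up short fragments (an HIV-1 LTR fragment, ble, lacI, bom, and lac promoter/operator elements), which appear to be backbone remnants or short sequence matches rather than functional modules.

The payload is human NLRP1, expressed from the CMV immediate-early enhancer/promoter and terminated by the bovine growth hormone poly(A) signal. The record states that a FLAG tag is fused to the C terminus, although the tag is not separately annotated in the feature table. A T7 promoter lies upstream of the coding sequence and an SP6 promoter faces inward from downstream. The insert carries three engineered changes: LL1193EE and P1214R, which abolish association with DPP9, and K1277E, which disrupts UPA-UPA contacts. The depositor also notes an incidental H763N substitution that is not known to affect function.

The construct is intended for expressing this combined mutant in mammalian cells, with the FLAG epitope available for detection or pull-down. It comes from work on how DPP9 sequesters the NLRP1 C-terminal fragment to repress inflammasome activation. There it lets the contribution of DPP9 binding and UPA-mediated contacts be examined.
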