Features (pLannotate 1.2.2; 21 found; start..end, strand, type, name):
     28..80      -  misc_feature   bom (fragment): basis of mobility region from pBR322
    235..614     +  enhancer       CMV enhancer: human cytomegalovirus immediate early enhancer
    615..818     +  promoter       CMV promoter: human cytomegalovirus (CMV) immediate early promoter
    814..847     +  LTR            5' LTR (truncated) (fragment): truncated 5' long terminal repeat (LTR) from HIV-1
    863..881     +  promoter       T7 promoter: promoter for bacteriophage T7 RNA polymerase
    935..5353    +  CDS            NLRP1: NLRP1_HUMAN - Also known as CARD7, DEFCAP From Homo sapiens (Human).
   5415..5433    -  promoter       SP6 promoter: promoter for bacteriophage SP6 RNA polymerase
   5459..5683    +  polyA_signal   bGH poly(A) signal: bovine growth hormone polyadenylation signal
   5687..5708    +  promoter       SV40 promoter (fragment): SV40 enhancer and early promoter
   5729..6157    +  rep_origin     f1 ori (sequence partly withheld): f1 bacteriophage origin of replication; arrow indicates direction of (+) strand synthesis
   6171..6500    +  promoter       SV40 promoter: SV40 enhancer and early promoter
   6567..7358    +  CDS            neo: KKA2_KLEPN - Also known as kan, nptII. Experimental evidence at protein level: Swiss-Prot protein existence level 1. Resistance to kanamycin, neomycin, paromomycin, ribostamycin, butirosin and gentamicin B. From Klebsiella pneumoniae.
   7382..7540    +  CDS            ble (fragment): BLE_KLEPN - Experimental evidence at protein level: Swiss-Prot protein existence level 1. Binding protein with a strong affinity to the bleomycin family of antibiotics. Binds to CL990; an antimitotic-antibiotic compound. From Klebsiella pneumoniae.
   7535..7656    +  polyA_signal   SV40 poly(A) signal: SV40 polyadenylation signal
   7729..7745    -  protein_bind   lac operator: The lac repressor binds to the lac operator to inhibit transcription in E. coli. This inhibition can be relieved by adding lactose or isopropyl-β-D-thiogalactopyranoside (IPTG). lac repressor encoded by lacI
   7753..7783    -  promoter       lac promoter: promoter for the E. coli lac operon
   7798..7819    -  protein_bind   CAP binding site: CAP binding activates transcription in the presence of cAMP. E. coli catabolite activator protein
   7832..7924    -  CDS            lacI (fragment): lac repressor; lacI; The lac repressor binds to the lac operator to inhibit transcription in E. coli. This inhibition can be relieved by adding lactose or isopropyl-β-D-thiogalactopyranoside (IPTG).
   8107..8695    -  rep_origin     ori: high-copy-number ColE1/pMB1/pBR322/pUC origin of replication
   8866..9726    -  CDS            AmpR: β-lactamase; bla; confers resistance to ampicillin, carbenicillin, and related antibiotics
   9727..9831    -  promoter       AmpR promoter: bla
>Addgene plasmid #166811 | pcDNA 3.1 LIC 6A NLRP1-FLAG LL1193EE P1214R K1277E | addgene full sequence | sequence record 328312 | Addgene NGS Result
GACGGATCGGGAGATCTCCCGATCCCCTATGGTGCACTCTCAGTACAATCTGCTCTGATGCCGCATAGTT
AAGCCAGTATCTGCTCCCTGCTTGTGTGTTGGAGGTCGCTGAGTAGTGCGCGAGCAAAATTTAAGCTACA
ACAAGGCAAGGCTTGACCGACAATTGCATGAAGAATCTGCTTAGGGTTAGGCGTTTTGCGCTGCTTCGCG
ATGTACGGGCCAGATATACGCGTTGACATTGATTATTGACTAGTTATTAATAGTAATCAATTACGGGGTC
ATTAGTTCATAGCCCATATATGGAGTTCCGCGTTACATAACTTACGGTAAATGGCCCGCCTGGCTGACCG
CCCAACGACCCCCGCCCATTGACGTCAATAATGACGTATGTTCCCATAGTAACGCCAATAGGGACTTTCC
ATTGACGTCAATGGGTGGAGTATTTACGGTAAACTGCCCACTTGGCAGTACATCAAGTGTATCATATGCC
AAGTACGCCCCCTATTGACGTCAATGACGGTAAATGGCCCGCCTGGCATTATGCCCAGTACATGACCTTA
TGGGACTTTCCTACTTGGCAGTACATCTACGTATTAGTCATCGCTATTACCATGGTGATGCGGTTTTGGC
AGTACATCAATGGGCGTGGATAGCGGTTTGACTCACGGGGATTTCCAAGTCTCCACCCCATTGACGTCAA
TGGGAGTTTGTTTTGGCACCAAAATCAACGGGACTTTCCAAAATGTCGTAACAACTCCGCCCCATTGACG
CAAATGGGCGGTAGGCGTGTACGGTGGGAGGTCTATATAAGCAGAGCTCTCTGGCTAACTAGAGAACCCA
CTGCTTACTGGCTTATCGAAATTAATACGACTCACTATAGGGAGACCCAAGCTTGGTACCGAGCTCGGAT
CCCTACTTCCAATCCAATGCCACCATGGCTGGCGGAGCCTGGGGCCGCCTGGCCTGTTACTTGGAGTTCC
TGAAGAAGGAGGAGCTGAAGGAGTTCCAGCTTCTGCTCGCCAATAAAGCGCACTCCAGGAGCTCTTCGGG
TGAGACACCCGCTCAGCCAGAGAAGACGAGTGGCATGGAGGTGGCCTCGTACCTGGTGGCTCAGTATGGG
GAGCAGCGGGCCTGGGACCTAGCCCTCCATACCTGGGAGCAGATGGGGCTGAGGTCACTGTGCGCCCAAG
CCCAGGAAGGGGCAGGCCACTCTCCCTCATTCCCCTACAGCCCAAGTGAACCCCACCTGGGGTCTCCCAG
CCAACCCACCTCCACCGCAGTGCTAATGCCCTGGATCCATGAATTGCCGGCGGGGTGCACCCAGGGCTCA
GAGAGAAGGGTTTTGAGACAGCTGCCTGACACATCTGGACGCCGCTGGAGAGAAATCTCTGCCTCACTCC
TCTACCAAGCTCTTCCAAGCTCCCCAGACCATGAGTCTCCAAGCCAGGAGTCACCCAACGCCCCCACATC
CACAGCAGTGCTGGGGAGCTGGGGATCCCCACCTCAGCCCAGCCTAGCACCCAGAGAGCAGGAGGCTCCT
GGGACCCAATGGCCTCTGGATGAAACGTCAGGAATTTACTACACAGAAATCAGAGAAAGAGAGAGAGAGA
AATCAGAGAAAGGCAGGCCCCCATGGGCAGCGGTGGTAGGAACGCCCCCACAGGCGCACACCAGCCTACA
GCCCCACCACCACCCATGGGAGCCTTCTGTGAGAGAGAGCCTCTGTTCCACATGGCCCTGGAAAAATGAG
GATTTTAACCAAAAATTCACACAGCTGCTACTTCTACAAAGACCTCACCCCAGAAGCCAAGATCCCCTGG
TCAAGAGAAGCTGGCCTGATTATGTGGAGGAGAATCGAGGACATTTAATTGAGATCAGAGACTTATTTGG
CCCAGGCCTGGATACCCAAGAACCTCGCATAGTCATACTGCAGGGGGCTGCTGGAATTGGGAAGTCAACA
CTGGCCAGGCAGGTGAAGGAAGCCTGGGGGAGAGGCCAGCTGTATGGGGACCGCTTCCAGCATGTCTTCT
ACTTCAGCTGCAGAGAGCTGGCCCAGTCCAAGGTGGTGAGTCTCGCTGAGCTCATCGGAAAAGATGGGAC
AGCCACTCCGGCTCCCATTAGACAGATCCTGTCTAGGCCAGAGCGGCTGCTCTTCATCCTCGATGGTGTA
GATGAGCCAGGATGGGTCTTGCAGGAGCCGAGTTCTGAGCTCTGTCTGCACTGGAGCCAGCCACAGCCGG
CGGATGCACTGCTGGGCAGTTTGCTGGGGAAAACTATACTTCCCGAGGCATCCTTCCTGATCACGGCTCG
GACCACAGCTCTGCAGAACCTCATTCCTTCTTTGGAGCAGGCACGTTGGGTAGAGGTCCTGGGGTTCTCT
GAGTCCAGCAGGAAGGAATATTTCTACAGATATTTCACAGATGAAAGGCAAGCAATTAGAGCCTTTAGGT
TGGTCAAATCAAACAAAGAGCTCTGGGCCCTGTGTCTTGTGCCCTGGGTGTCCTGGCTGGCCTGCACTTG
CCTGATGCAGCAGATGAAGCGGAAGGAAAAACTCACACTGACTTCCAAGACCACCACAACCCTCTGTCTA
CATTACCTTGCCCAGGCTCTCCAAGCTCAGCCATTGGGACCCCAGCTCAGAGACCTCTGCTCTCTGGCTG
CTGAGGGCATCTGGCAAAAAAAGACCCTTTTCAGTCCAGATGACCTCAGGAAGCATGGGTTAGATGGGGC
CATCATCTCCACCTTCTTGAAGATGGGTATTCTTCAAGAGCACCCCATCCCTCTGAGCTACAGCTTCATT
CACCTCTGTTTCCAAGAGTTCTTTGCAGCAATGTCCTATGTCTTGGAGGATGAGAAGGGGAGAGGTAAAC
ATTCTAATTGCATCATAGATTTGGAAAAGACGCTAGAAGCATATGGAATACATGGCCTGTTTGGGGCATC
AACCACACGTTTCCTATTGGGCCTGTTAAGTGATGAGGGGGAGAGAGAGATGGAGAACATCTTTCACTGC
CGGCTGTCTCAGGGGAGGAACCTGATGCAGTGGGTCCCGTCCCTGCAGCTGCTGCTGCAGCCACACTCTC
TGGAGTCCCTCCACTGCTTGTACGAGACTCGGAACAAAACGTTCCTGACACAAGTGATGGCCCATTTCGA
AGAAATGGGCATGTGTGTAGAAACAGACATGGAGCTCTTAGTGTGCACTTTCTGCATTAAATTCAGCCGC
AACGTGAAGAAGCTTCAGCTGATTGAGGGCAGGCAGCACAGATCAACATGGAGCCCCACCATGGTAGTCC
TGTTCAGGTGGGTCCCAGTCACAGATGCCTATTGGCAGATTCTCTTCTCCGTCCTCAAGGTCACCAGAAA
CCTGAAGGAGCTGGACCTAAGTGGAAACTCGCTGAGCCACTCTGCAGTGAAGAGTCTTTGTAAGACCCTG
AGACGCCCTCGCTGCCTCCTGGAGACCCTGCGGTTGGCTGGCTGTGGCCTCACAGCTGAGGACTGCAAGG
ACCTTGCCTTTGGGCTGAGAGCCAACCAGACCCTGACCGAGCTGGACCTGAGCTTCAATGTGCTCACGGA
TGCTGGAGCCAAACACCTTTGCCAGAGACTGAGACAGCCGAGCTGCAAGCTACAGCGACTGCAGCTGGTC
AGCTGTGGCCTCACGTCTGACTGCTGCCAGGACCTGGCCTCTGTGCTTAGTGCCAGCCCCAGCCTGAAGG
AGCTAGACCTGCAGCAGAACAACCTGGATGACGTTGGCGTGCGACTGCTCTGTGAGGGGCTCAGGCATCC
TGCCTGCAAACTCATACGCCTGGGGCTGGACCAGACAACTCTGAGTGATGAGATGAGGCAGGAACTGAGG
GCCCTGGAGCAGGAGAAACCTCAGCTGCTCATCTTCAGCAGACGGAAACCAAGTGTGATGACCCCTACTG
AGGGCCTGGATACGGGAGAGATGAGTAATAGCACATCCTCACTCAAGCGGCAGAGACTCGGATCAGAGAG
GGCGGCTTCCCATGTTGCTCAGGCTAATCTCAAACTCCTGGACGTGAGCAAGATCTTCCCAATTGCTGAG
ATTGCAGAGGAAAGCTCCCCAGAGGTAGTACCGGTGGAACTCTTGTGCGTGCCTTCTCCTGCCTCTCAAG
GGGACCTGCATACGAAGCCTTTGGGGACTGACGATGACTTCTGGGGCCCCACGGGGCCTGTGGCTACTGA
GGTAGTTGACAAAGAAAAGAACTTGTACCGAGTTCACTTCCCTGTAGCTGGCTCCTACCGCTGGCCCAAC
ACGGGTCTCTGCTTTGTGATGAGAGAAGCGGTGACCGTTGAGATTGAATTCTGTGTGTGGGACCAGTTCC
TGGGTGAGATCAACCCACAGCACAGCTGGATGGTGGCAGGGCCTCTGCTGGACATCAAGGCTGAGCCTGG
AGCTGTGGAAGCTGTGCACCTCCCTCACTTTGTGGCTCTCCAAGGGGGCCATGTGGACACATCCCTGTTC
CAAATGGCCCACTTTAAAGAGGAGGGGATGGAAGAGGAGAAGCCAGCCAGGGTGGAGCTGCATCACATAG
TTCTGGAAAACCCCAGCTTCTCCCGCTTGGGAGTCCTCCTGAAAATGATCCATAATGCCCTGCGCTTCAT
TCCCGTCACCTCTGTGGTGTTGCTTTACCACCGCGTCCATCCTGAGGAAGTCACCTTCCACCTCTACCTG
ATCCCAAGTGACTGCTCCATTCGGAAGGCCATAGATGATCTAGAAATGAAATTCCAGTTTGTGCGAATCC
ACGAGCCACCCCCGCTGACCCCACTTTATATGGGCTGTCGTTACACTGTGTCTGGGTCTGGTTCAGGGAT
GCTGGAAATACTCCCCAAGGAACTGGAGCTCTGCTATCGAAGCCCTGGAGAAGACCAGCTGTTCTCGGAG
TTCTACGTTGGCCACTTGGGATCAGGGATCAGGCTGCAAGTGAAAGACAAGAAAGATGAGACTCTGGTGT
GGGAGGCCTTGGTGAAACCAGGAGATCTCATGCCTGCAACTACTCTGATCCCTCCAGCCCGCATAGCCGT
ACCTTCACCTCTGGATGCCCCGCAGTTGCTGCACTTTGTGGACCAGTATCGAGAGCAGCTGATAGCCCGA
GTGACATCGGTGGAGGTTGTCTTGGACAAACTGCATGGACAGGTGCTGAGCCAGGAGCAGTACGAGAGGG
TGCTGGCTGAGAACACGAGGCCCAGCCAGATGCGGAAGCTGTTCAGCTTGAGCCAGTCCTGGGACCGGAA
GTGCAAAGATGGACTCTACCAAGCCCTGAAGGAGACCCATCCTCACCTCATTATGGAACTCTGGGAGAAG
GGCAGCAAAAAGGGACTCCTGCCACTCAGCAGCGACTACAAAGACGATGACGACAAGTAATAACATTGGA
AGTGGATAATCTAGAGGGCCCTATTCTATAGTGTCACCTAAATGCTAGAGCTCGCTGATCAGCCTCGACT
GTGCCTTCTAGTTGCCAGCCATCTGTTGTTTGCCCCTCCCCCGTGCCTTCCTTGACCCTGGAAGGTGCCA
CTCCCACTGTCCTTTCCTAATAAAATGAGGAAATTGCATCGCATTGTCTGAGTAGGTGTCATTCTATTCT
GGGGGGTGGGGTGGGGCAGGACAGCAAGGGGGAGGATTGGGAAGACAATAGCAGGCATGCTGGGGATGCG
GTGGGCTCTATGGCTTCTGAGGCGGAAAGAACCAGCTGGGGCTCTAGGGGGTATCCCC
[124 nt withheld, positions 5729-5852]
C
[91 nt withheld, positions 5854-5944]
A
[49 nt withheld, positions 5946-5994]
CCTTTGACGTTGGAGTCCACGTTCTTT
[37 nt withheld, positions 6022-6058]
ACCCTATCTCGGTCTATTCTTTTGATTTATAAGGGATTTTGCCGATTTCGGCCTATTGGTTAAAAAATGA
GCTGATTTAACAAAAATTTAACGCGAATTAATTCTGTGGAATGTGTGTCAGTTAGGGTGTGGAAAGTCCC
CAGGCTCCCCAGCAGGCAGAAGTATGCAAAGCATGCATCTCAATTAGTCAGCAACCAGGTGTGGAAAGTC
CCCAGGCTCCCCAGCAGGCAGAAGTATGCAAAGCATGCATCTCAATTAGTCAGCAACCATAGTCCCGCCC
CTAACTCCGCCCATCCCGCCCCTAACTCCGCCCAGTTCCGCCCATTCTCCGCCCCATGGCTGACTAATTT
TTTTTATTTATGCAGAGGCCGAGGCCGCCTCTGCCTCTGAGCTATTCCAGAAGTAGTGAGGAGGCTTTTT
TGGAGGCCTAGGCTTTTGCAAAAAGCTCCCGGGAGCTTGTATATCCATTTTCGGATCTGATCAAGAGACA
GGATGAGGATCGTTTCGCATGATTGAACAAGATGGATTGCACGCAGGTTCTCCGGCCGCTTGGGTGGAGA
GGCTATTCGGCTATGACTGGGCACAACAGACAATCGGCTGCTCTGATGCCGCCGTGTTCCGGCTGTCAGC
GCAGGGGCGCCCGGTTCTTTTTGTCAAGACCGACCTGTCCGGTGCCCTGAATGAACTGCAGGACGAGGCA
GCGCGGCTATCGTGGCTGGCCACGACGGGCGTTCCTTGCGCAGCTGTGCTCGACGTTGTCACTGAAGCGG
GAAGGGACTGGCTGCTATTGGGCGAAGTGCCGGGGCAGGATCTCCTGTCATCTCACCTTGCTCCTGCCGA
GAAAGTATCCATCATGGCTGATGCAATGCGGCGGCTGCATACGCTTGATCCGGCTACCTGCCCATTCGAC
CACCAAGCGAAACATCGCATCGAGCGAGCACGTACTCGGATGGAAGCCGGTCTTGTCGATCAGGATGATC
TGGACGAAGAGCATCAGGGGCTCGCGCCAGCCGAACTGTTCGCCAGGCTCAAGGCGCGCATGCCCGACGG
CGAGGATCTCGTCGTGACCCATGGCGATGCCTGCTTGCCGAATATCATGGTGGAAAATGGCCGCTTTTCT
GGATTCATCGACTGTGGCCGGCTGGGTGTGGCGGACCGCTATCAGGACATAGCGTTGGCTACCCGTGATA
TTGCTGAAGAGCTTGGCGGCGAATGGGCTGACCGCTTCCTCGTGCTTTACGGTATCGCCGCTCCCGATTC
GCAGCGCATCGCCTTCTATCGCCTTCTTGACGAGTTCTTCTGAGCGGGACTCTGGGGTTCGAAATGACCG
ACCAAGCGACGCCCAACCTGCCATCACGAGATTTCGATTCCACCGCCGCCTTCTATGAAAGGTTGGGCTT
CGGAATCGTTTTCCGGGACGCCGGCTGGATGATCCTCCAGCGCGGGGATCTCATGCTGGAGTTCTTCGCC
CACCCCAACTTGTTTATTGCAGCTTATAATGGTTACAAATAAAGCAATAGCATCACAAATTTCACAAATA
AAGCATTTTTTTCACTGCATTCTAGTTGTGGTTTGTCCAAACTCATCAATGTATCTTATCATGTCTGTAT
ACCGTCGACCTCTAGCTAGAGCTTGGCGTAATCATGGTCATAGCTGTTTCCTGTGTGAAATTGTTATCCG
CTCACAATTCCACACAACATACGAGCCGGAAGCATAAAGTGTAAAGCCTGGGGTGCCTAATGAGTGAGCT
AACTCACATTAATTGCGTTGCGCTCACTGCCCGCTTTCCAGTCGGGAAACCTGTCGTGCCAGCTGCATTA
ATGAATCGGCCAACGCGCGGGGAGAGGCGGTTTGCGTATTGGGCGCTCTTCCGCTTCCTCGCTCACTGAC
TCGCTGCGCTCGGTCGTTCGGCTGCGGCGAGCGGTATCAGCTCACTCAAAGGCGGTAATACGGTTATCCA
CAGAATCAGGGGATAACGCAGGAAAGAACATGTGAGCAAAAGGCCAGCAAAAGGCCAGGAACCGTAAAAA
GGCCGCGTTGCTGGCGTTTTTCCATAGGCTCCGCCCCCCTGACGAGCATCACAAAAATCGACGCTCAAGT
CAGAGGTGGCGAAACCCGACAGGACTATAAAGATACCAGGCGTTTCCCCCTGGAAGCTCCCTCGTGCGCT
CTCCTGTTCCGACCCTGCCGCTTACCGGATACCTGTCCGCCTTTCTCCCTTCGGGAAGCGTGGCGCTTTC
TCATAGCTCACGCTGTAGGTATCTCAGTTCGGTGTAGGTCGTTCGCTCCAAGCTGGGCTGTGTGCACGAA
CCCCCCGTTCAGCCCGACCGCTGCGCCTTATCCGGTAACTATCGTCTTGAGTCCAACCCGGTAAGACACG
ACTTATCGCCACTGGCAGCAGCCACTGGTAACAGGATTAGCAGAGCGAGGTATGTAGGCGGTGCTACAGA
GTTCTTGAAGTGGTGGCCTAACTACGGCTACACTAGAAGAACAGTATTTGGTATCTGCGCTCTGCTGAAG
CCAGTTACCTTCGGAAAAAGAGTTGGTAGCTCTTGATCCGGCAAACAAACCACCGCTGGTAGCGGTGGTT
TTTTTGTTTGCAAGCAGCAGATTACGCGCAGAAAAAAAGGATCTCAAGAAGATCCTTTGATCTTTTCTAC
GGGGTCTGACGCTCAGTGGAACGAAAACTCACGTTAAGGGATTTTGGTCATGAGATTATCAAAAAGGATC
TTCACCTAGATCCTTTTAAATTAAAAATGAAGTTTTAAATCAATCTAAAGTATATATGAGTAAACTTGGT
CTGACAGTTACCAATGCTTAATCAGTGAGGCACCTATCTCAGCGATCTGTCTATTTCGTTCATCCATAGT
TGCCTGACTCCCCGTCGTGTAGATAACTACGATACGGGAGGGCTTACCATCTGGCCCCAGTGCTGCAATG
ATACCGCGAGACCCACGCTCACCGGCTCCAGATTTATCAGCAATAAACCAGCCAGCCGGAAGGGCCGAGC
GCAGAAGTGGTCCTGCAACTTTATCCGCCTCCATCCAGTCTATTAATTGTTGCCGGGAAGCTAGAGTAAG
TAGTTCGCCAGTTAATAGTTTGCGCAACGTTGTTGCCATTGCTACAGGCATCGTGGTGTCACGCTCGTCG
TTTGGTATGGCTTCATTCAGCTCCGGTTCCCAACGATCAAGGCGAGTTACATGATCCCCCATGTTGTGCA
AAAAAGCGGTTAGCTCCTTCGGTCCTCCGATCGTTGTCAGAAGTAAGTTGGCCGCAGTGTTATCACTCAT
GGTTATGGCAGCACTGCATAATTCTCTTACTGTCATGCCATCCGTAAGATGCTTTTCTGTGACTGGTGAG
TACTCAACCAAGTCATTCTGAGAATAGTGTATGCGGCGACCGAGTTGCTCTTGCCCGGCGTCAATACGGG
ATAATACCGCGCCACATAGCAGAACTTTAAAAGTGCTCATCATTGGAAAACGTTCTTCGGGGCGAAAACT
CTCAAGGATCTTACCGCTGTTGAGATCCAGTTCGATGTAACCCACTCGTGCACCCAACTGATCTTCAGCA
TCTTTTACTTTCACCAGCGTTTCTGGGTGAGCAAAAACAGGAAGGCAAAATGCCGCAAAAAAGGGAATAA
GGGCGACACGGAAATGTTGAATACTCATACTCTTCCTTTTTCATTATTATTGAAGCATTTATCAGGGTTA
TTGTCTCATGAGCGGATACATATTTGAATGTATTTAGAAAAATAAACAAATAGGGGTTCCGCGCACATTT
CCCCGAAAAGTGCCACCTGACGTC
