>Addgene plasmid #166811 | pcDNA 3.1 LIC 6A NLRP1-FLAG LL1193EE P1214R K1277E | depositor partial sequence | sequence record 324360 | insert
ATGGCTGGCGGAGCCTGGGGCCGCCTGGCCTGTTACTTGGAGTTCCTGAAGAAGGAGGAGCTGAAGGAGT
TCCAGCTTCTGCTCGCCAATAAAGCGCACTCCAGGAGCTCTTCGGGTGAGACACCCGCTCAGCCAGAGAA
GACGAGTGGCATGGAGGTGGCCTCGTACCTGGTGGCTCAGTATGGGGAGCAGCGGGCCTGGGACCTAGCC
CTCCATACCTGGGAGCAGATGGGGCTGAGGTCACTGTGCGCCCAAGCCCAGGAAGGGGCAGGCCACTCTC
CCTCATTCCCCTACAGCCCAAGTGAACCCCACCTGGGGTCTCCCAGCCAACCCACCTCCACCGCAGTGCT
AATGCCCTGGATCCATGAATTGCCGGCGGGGTGCACCCAGGGCTCAGAGAGAAGGGTTTTGAGACAGCTG
CCTGACACATCTGGACGCCGCTGGAGAGAAATCTCTGCCTCACTCCTCTACCAAGCTCTTCCAAGCTCCC
CAGACCATGAGTCTCCAAGCCAGGAGTCACCCAACGCCCCCACATCCACAGCAGTGCTGGGGAGCTGGGG
ATCCCCACCTCAGCCCAGCCTAGCACCCAGAGAGCAGGAGGCTCCTGGGACCCAATGGCCTCTGGATGAA
ACGTCAGGAATTTACTACACAGAAATCAGAGAAAGAGAGAGAGAGAAATCAGAGAAAGGCAGGCCCCCAT
GGGCAGCGGTGGTAGGAACGCCCCCACAGGCGCACACCAGCCTACAGCCCCACCACCACCCATGGGAGCC
TTCTGTGAGAGAGAGCCTCTGTTCCACATGGCCCTGGAAAAATGAGGATTTTAACCAAAAATTCACACAG
CTGCTACTTCTACAAAGACCTCACCCCAGAAGCCAAGATCCCCTGGTCAAGAGAAGCTGGCCTGATTATG
TGGAGGAGAATCGAGGACATTTAATTGAGATCAGAGACTTATTTGGCCCAGGCCTGGATACCCAAGAACC
TCGCATAGTCATACTGCAGGGGGCTGCTGGAATTGGGAAGTCAACACTGGCCAGGCAGGTGAAGGAAGCC
TGGGGGAGAGGCCAGCTGTATGGGGACCGCTTCCAGCATGTCTTCTACTTCAGCTGCAGAGAGCTGGCCC
AGTCCAAGGTGGTGAGTCTCGCTGAGCTCATCGGAAAAGATGGGACAGCCACTCCGGCTCCCATTAGACA
GATCCTGTCTAGGCCAGAGCGGCTGCTCTTCATCCTCGATGGTGTAGATGAGCCAGGATGGGTCTTGCAG
GAGCCGAGTTCTGAGCTCTGTCTGCACTGGAGCCAGCCACAGCCGGCGGATGCACTGCTGGGCAGTTTGC
TGGGGAAAACTATACTTCCCGAGGCATCCTTCCTGATCACGGCTCGGACCACAGCTCTGCAGAACCTCAT
TCCTTCTTTGGAGCAGGCACGTTGGGTAGAGGTCCTGGGGTTCTCTGAGTCCAGCAGGAAGGAATATTTC
TACAGATATTTCACAGATGAAAGGCAAGCAATTAGAGCCTTTAGGTTGGTCAAATCAAACAAAGAGCTCT
GGGCCCTGTGTCTTGTGCCCTGGGTGTCCTGGCTGGCCTGCACTTGCCTGATGCAGCAGATGAAGCGGAA
GGAAAAACTCACACTGACTTCCAAGACCACCACAACCCTCTGTCTACATTACCTTGCCCAGGCTCTCCAA
GCTCAGCCATTGGGACCCCAGCTCAGAGACCTCTGCTCTCTGGCTGCTGAGGGCATCTGGCAAAAAAAGA
CCCTTTTCAGTCCAGATGACCTCAGGAAGCATGGGTTAGATGGGGCCATCATCTCCACCTTCTTGAAGAT
GGGTATTCTTCAAGAGCACCCCATCCCTCTGAGCTACAGCTTCATTCACCTCTGTTTCCAAGAGTTCTTT
GCAGCAATGTCCTATGTCTTGGAGGATGAGAAGGGGAGAGGTAAACATTCTAATTGCATCATAGATTTGG
AAAAGACGCTAGAAGCATATGGAATACATGGCCTGTTTGGGGCATCAACCACACGTTTCCTATTGGGCCT
GTTAAGTGATGAGGGGGAGAGAGAGATGGAGAACATCTTTCACTGCCGGCTGTCTCAGGGGAGGAACCTG
ATGCAGTGGGTCCCGTCCCTGCAGCTGCTGCTGCAGCCACACTCTCTGGAGTCCCTCCACTGCTTGTACG
AGACTCGGAACAAAACGTTCCTGACACAAGTGATGGCCCATTTCGAAGAAATGGGCATGTGTGTAGAAAC
AGACATGGAGCTCTTAGTGTGCACTTTCTGCATTAAATTCAGCCGCCACGTGAAGAAGCTTCAGCTGATT
GAGGGCAGGCAGCACAGATCAACATGGAGCCCCACCATGGTAGTCCTGTTCAGGTGGGTCCCAGTCACAG
ATGCCTATTGGCAGATTCTCTTCTCCGTCCTCAAGGTCACCAGAAACCTGAAGGAGCTGGACCTAAGTGG
AAACTCGCTGAGCCACTCTGCAGTGAAGAGTCTTTGTAAGACCCTGAGACGCCCTCGCTGCCTCCTGGAG
ACCCTGCGGTTGGCTGGCTGTGGCCTCACAGCTGAGGACTGCAAGGACCTTGCCTTTGGGCTGAGAGCCA
ACCAGACCCTGACCGAGCTGGACCTGAGCTTCAATGTGCTCACGGATGCTGGAGCCAAACACCTTTGCCA
GAGACTGAGACAGCCGAGCTGCAAGCTACAGCGACTGCAGCTGGTCAGCTGTGGCCTCACGTCTGACTGC
TGCCAGGACCTGGCCTCTGTGCTTAGTGCCAGCCCCAGCCTGAAGGAGCTAGACCTGCAGCAGAACAACC
TGGATGACGTTGGCGTGCGACTGCTCTGTGAGGGGCTCAGGCATCCTGCCTGCAAACTCATACGCCTGGG
GCTGGACCAGACAACTCTGAGTGATGAGATGAGGCAGGAACTGAGGGCCCTGGAGCAGGAGAAACCTCAG
CTGCTCATCTTCAGCAGACGGAAACCAAGTGTGATGACCCCTACTGAGGGCCTGGATACGGGAGAGATGA
GTAATAGCACATCCTCACTCAAGCGGCAGAGACTCGGATCAGAGAGGGCGGCTTCCCATGTTGCTCAGGC
TAATCTCAAACTCCTGGACGTGAGCAAGATCTTCCCAATTGCTGAGATTGCAGAGGAAAGCTCCCCAGAG
GTAGTACCGGTGGAACTCTTGTGCGTGCCTTCTCCTGCCTCTCAAGGGGACCTGCATACGAAGCCTTTGG
GGACTGACGATGACTTCTGGGGCCCCACGGGGCCTGTGGCTACTGAGGTAGTTGACAAAGAAAAGAACTT
GTACCGAGTTCACTTCCCTGTAGCTGGCTCCTACCGCTGGCCCAACACGGGTCTCTGCTTTGTGATGAGA
GAAGCGGTGACCGTTGAGATTGAATTCTGTGTGTGGGACCAGTTCCTGGGTGAGATCAACCCACAGCACA
GCTGGATGGTGGCAGGGCCTCTGCTGGACATCAAGGCTGAGCCTGGAGCTGTGGAAGCTGTGCACCTCCC
TCACTTTGTGGCTCTCCAAGGGGGCCATGTGGACACATCCCTGTTCCAAATGGCCCACTTTAAAGAGGAG
GGGATGGAAGAGGAGAAGCCAGCCAGGGTGGAGCTGCATCACATAGTTCTGGAAAACCCCAGCTTCTCCC
GCTTGGGAGTCCTCCTGAAAATGATCCATAATGCCCTGCGCTTCATTCCCGTCACCTCTGTGGTGTTGCT
TTACCACCGCGTCCATCCTGAGGAAGTCACCTTCCACCTCTACCTGATCCCAAGTGACTGCTCCATTCGG
AAGGCCATAGATGATCTAGAAATGAAATTCCAGTTTGTGCGAATCCACGAGCCACCCCCGCTGACCCCAC
TTTATATGGGCTGTCGTTACACTGTGTCTGGGTCTGGTTCAGGGATGCTGGAAATACTCCCCAAGGAACT
GGAGCTCTGCTATCGAAGCCCTGGAGAAGACCAGCTGTTCTCGGAGTTCTACGTTGGCCACTTGGGATCA
GGGATCAGGCTGCAAGTGAAAGACAAGAAAGATGAGACTCTGGTGTGGGAGGCCTTGGTGAAACCAGGAG
ATCTCATGCCTGCAACTACTCTGATCCCTCCAGCCCGCATAGCCGTACCTTCACCTCTGGATGCCCCGCA
GTTGCTGCACTTTGTGGACCAGTATCGAGAGCAGCTGATAGCCCGAGTGACATCGGTGGAGGTTGTCTTG
GACAAACTGCATGGACAGGTGCTGAGCCAGGAGCAGTACGAGAGGGTGCTGGCTGAGAACACGAGGCCCA
GCCAGATGCGGAAGCTGTTCAGCTTGAGCCAGTCCTGGGACCGGAAGTGCAAAGATGGACTCTACCAAGC
CCTGAAGGAGACCCATCCTCACCTCATTATGGAACTCTGGGAGAAGGGCAGCAAAAAGGGACTCCTGCCA
CTCAGCAGCGACCCAGCTTTCTTGTACAAAGTGGTTGATATCGACTACAAGGACGATGACGACAAGTAG
